LOCUS       Exported 5811 bp ds-DNA circular SYN 13-MAY-2021
DEFINITION  Mammalian expression plasmid for SARS-CoV-2 3'-to-5' exonuclease.
ACCESSION   .
VERSION     .
KEYWORDS    pGBW-m4134059
SOURCE      synthetic DNA construct
  ORGANISM  synthetic DNA construct
REFERENCE   1 (bases 1 to 5811)
  TITLE     SARS-CoV-2 protein Mammalian expression constructs, tagged, for
            protein expression and/or purification
REFERENCE   2 (bases 1 to 5811)
  AUTHORS   .
  TITLE     Direct Submission
  JOURNAL   Exported May 13, 2021 from SnapGene Server 1.1.58
            http://www.snapgene.com
FEATURES             Location/Qualifiers
     source          1..5811
                     /organism="synthetic DNA construct"
                     /mol_type="other DNA"
     CDS             1589..1609
                     /codon_start=1
                     /product="tobacco etch virus (TEV) protease recognition and
                     cleavage site"
                     /label=TEV site
                     /translation="ENLYFQS"
     CDS             1610..1627
                     /codon_start=1
                     /product="6xHis affinity tag"
                     /label=6xHis
                     /translation="HHHHHH"
     polyA_signal    1680..1801
                     /label=SV40 poly(A) signal
                     /note="SV40 polyadenylation signal"
     primer_bind     complement(1691..1710)
                     /label=EBV-rev
                     /note="SV40 polyA terminator, reverse primer"
     primer_bind     1745..1764
                     /label=SV40pA-R
                     /note="SV40 polyA, reverse primer"
     terminator      1916..1962
                     /label=T7 terminator
                     /note="transcription terminator for bacteriophage T7 RNA
                     polymerase"
     terminator      1992..2128
                     /label=rrnG terminator
                     /note="transcription terminator from the E. coli ribosomal
                     RNA rrnG operon (Albrechtsen et al., 1991)"
     misc_feature    2173..2244
                     /label=3' beta-globin insulator
                     /note="insulator downstream of the human beta-globin locus
                     (Farrell et al., 2002)"
     rep_origin      complement(2470..3058)
                     /direction=LEFT
                     /label=ori
                     /note="high-copy-number ColE1/pMB1/pBR322/pUC origin of
                     replication"
     primer_bind     complement(2550..2569)
                     /label=pBR322ori-F
                     /note="pBR322 origin, forward primer"
     CDS             3804..4664
                     /codon_start=1
                     /gene="bla"
                     /product="beta-lactamase"
                     /label=AmpR
                     /note="confers resistance to ampicillin, carbenicillin, and
                     related antibiotics"
                     /translation="MSIQHFRVALIPFFAAFCLPVFAHPETLVKVKDAEDQLGARVGYI
                     ELDLNSGKILESFRPEERFPMMSTFKVLLCGAVLSRIDAGQEQLGRRIHYSQNDLVEYS
                     PVTEKHLTDGMTVRELCSAAITMSDNTAANLLLTTIGGPKELTAFLHNMGDHVTRLDRW
                     EPELNEAIPNDERDTTMPVAMATTLRKLLTGELLTLASRQQLIDWMEADKVAGPLLRSA
                     LPAGWFIADKSGAGERGSRGIIAALGPDGKPSRIVVIYTTGSQATMDERNRQIAEIGAS
                     LIKHW"
     primer_bind     complement(4022..4041)
                     /label=Amp-R
                     /note="Ampicillin resistance gene, reverse primer"
     terminator      4677..4813
                     /label=rrnG terminator
                     /note="transcription terminator from the E. coli ribosomal
                     RNA rrnG operon (Albrechtsen et al., 1991)"
     misc_feature    4965..5036
                     /label=5' beta-globin insulator
                     /note="insulator upstream of the human beta-globin locus
                     (Farrell et al., 2002)"
     terminator      5041..5087
                     /label=T7 terminator
                     /note="transcription terminator for bacteriophage T7 RNA
                     polymerase"
     polyA_signal    5105..5153
                     /note="synthetic polyadenylation signal"
     enhancer        5234..5537
                     /label=CMV enhancer
                     /note="human cytomegalovirus immediate early enhancer"
     promoter        5539..5741
                     /label=CMV promoter
                     /note="human cytomegalovirus (CMV) immediate early
                     promoter"
     primer_bind     5692..5712
                     /label=CMV-F
                     /note="Human CMV immediate early promoter, forward primer"
     regulatory      5810..8
                     /regulatory_class="other"
                     /note="vertebrate consensus sequence for strong initiation
                     of translation (Kozak, 1987)"
ORIGIN
        1 caccatggcc gaaaatgtca ctggcttatt taaggattgc agtaaagtga tcacagggtt
       61 gcacccgacc caagcgccta cgcatctttc agtagacacc aagttcaaaa ctgagggact
      121 ctgtgtggac ataccaggta ttcccaagga tatgacatac agacgcctga tctcgatgat
      181 gggcttcaag atgaactatc aggttaacgg ttaccccaat atgtttatta cccgagagga
      241 agctatccgg cacgtgcgtg cctggatagg gtttgacgtc gagggctgtc atgcaactag
      301 ggaagctgta ggaacaaatc tgccactgca actcggcttc tctaccggag tcaacctagt
      361 tgccgtgcct accgggtatg tggatacacc aaacaatact gattttagca gagtctccgc
      421 aaaaccccct cccggggacc agttcaaaca cttgatcccc ctgatgtaca agggtttacc
      481 atggaacgtg gtgcggatta aaatagttca gatgctcagc gacacactga agaatttaag
      541 tgatagagtt gtgtttgtac tttgggccca tggcttcgag ctgacctcta tgaagtattt
      601 cgttaaaatt ggacccgaac gaacgtgctg cctgtgtgac cggagggcga cgtgtttctc
      661 aactgcttcc gatacctatg cctgctggca ccatagcatc ggctttgatt acgtgtacaa
      721 cccttttatg attgacgtgc agcagtgggg attcactggg aacctacagt cgaatcacga
      781 tctttactgt caggtccatg ggaacgcaca cgttgctagc tgcgacgcaa tcatgacacg
      841 ttgccttgct gtccacgagt gttttgtgaa acgagtggac tggactattg agtatcctat
      901 cattggcgac gaactgaaga taaatgcggc ttgtaggaag gtgcagcata tggtcgtcaa
      961 agccgccctc ttagctgata agttcccggt cctgcacgat attggcaatc caaaggccat
     1021 caaatgcgta ccccaggcag atgttgagtg gaagttttac gacgcgcaac catgctccga
     1081 taaggcctat aaaatcgaag agctcttcta cagttatgcc acccattctg acaagtttac
     1141 cgacggtgtg tgtttgtttt ggaattgcaa cgtggatcgc taccctgcaa actctatcgt
     1201 ttgtcgcttc gacacacgcg tattgtccaa tctgaatcta cccggatgcg acggaggttc
     1261 actgtatgtg aacaagcacg ccttccacac ccccgcattc gataaatccg cctttgtcaa
     1321 ccttaaacaa ttacctttct tttactacag cgactctcct tgcgaatccc atggaaagca
     1381 agtagtgagt gatatcgatt acgtcccact caaaagtgca acatgtatta cgagatgcaa
     1441 tctcggtggt gcagtctgta gacaccatgc caatgaatat cggctgtatt tggacgccta
     1501 taacatgatg atttcagctg gcttctctct ttgggtttac aagcagtttg acacgtataa
     1561 tctgtggaac acctttacaa ggctgcaaga aaacctttac tttcagtcgc accatcacca
     1621 tcaccattaa gctagcttga ctgactgaga tacagcgtac cttcagctca cagacatgat
     1681 aagatacatt gatgagtttg gacaaaccac aactagaatg cagtgaaaaa aatgctttat
     1741 ttgtgaaatt tgtgatgcta ttgctttatt tgtaaccatt ataagctgca ataaacaagt
     1801 taacaacaac aattgcattc attttatgtt tcaggttcag ggggaggtgt gggaggtttt
     1861 ttaaagcaag taaaacctct acaaatgtgg tattggccca tctctatcgg tatcgtagca
     1921 taaccccttg gggcctctaa acgggtcttg aggggttttt tgtgcccctc gggccggatt
     1981 gctatctacc ggcattggcg cagaaaaaaa tgcctgatgc gacgctgcgc gtcttatact
     2041 cccacatatg ccagattcag caacggatac ggcttcccca acttgcccac ttccatacgt
     2101 gtcctcctta ccagaaattt atccttaagg tcgtcagcta tcctgcaggc gatctctcga
     2161 tttcgatcaa gacattcctt taatggtctt ttctggacac cactaggggt cagaagtagt
     2221 tcatcaaact ttcttccctc cctaatctca ttggttacct tgggctatcg aaacttaatt
     2281 aaccagtcaa gtcagctact tggcgagatc gacttgtctg ggtttcgact acgctcagaa
     2341 ttgcgtcagt caagttcgat ctggtccttg ctattgcacc cgttctccga ttacgagttt
     2401 catttaaatc atgtgagcaa aaggccagca aaaggccagg aaccgtaaaa aggccgcgtt
     2461 gctggcgttt ttccataggc tccgcccccc tgacgagcat cacaaaaatc gacgctcaag
     2521 tcagaggtgg cgaaacccga caggactata aagataccag gcgtttcccc ctggaagctc
     2581 cctcgtgcgc tctcctgttc cgaccctgcc gcttaccgga tacctgtccg cctttctccc
     2641 ttcgggaagc gtggcgcttt ctcatagctc acgctgtagg tatctcagtt cggtgtaggt
     2701 cgttcgctcc aagctgggct gtgtgcacga accccccgtt cagcccgacc gctgcgcctt
     2761 atccggtaac tatcgtcttg agtccaaccc ggtaagacac gacttatcgc cactggcagc
     2821 agccactggt aacaggatta gcagagcgag gtatgtaggc ggtgctacag agttcttgaa
     2881 gtggtggcct aactacggct acactagaag aacagtattt ggtatctgcg ctctgctgaa
     2941 gccagttacc ttcggaaaaa gagttggtag ctcttgatcc ggcaaacaaa ccaccgctgg
     3001 tagcggtggt ttttttgttt gcaagcagca gattacgcgc agaaaaaaag gatctcaaga
     3061 agatcctttg atcttttcta cggggtctga cgctcagtgg aacgaaaact cacgttaagg
     3121 gattttggtc atgagattat caaaaaggat cttcacctag atccttttaa attaaaaatg
     3181 aagttttaaa tcaatctaaa gtatatatga gtaaacttgg tctgacagtt accaatgctt
     3241 aatcagtgag gcacctatct cagcgatctg tctatttcgt tcatccatag ttgcatttaa
     3301 atttccgaac tctccaaggc cctcgtcgga aaatcttcaa acctttcgtc cgatccatct
     3361 tgcaggctac ctctcgaacg aactatcgca agtctcttgg ccggccttgc gccttggcta
     3421 ttgcttggca gcgcctatcg ccaggtatta ctccaatccc gaatatccga gatcgggatc
     3481 acccgagaga agttcaacct acatcctcaa tcccgatcta tccgagatcc gaggaatatc
     3541 gaaatcgggg cgcgcctggt gtaccgagaa cgatcctctc agtgcgagtc tcgacgatcc
     3601 atatcgttgc ttggcagtca gccagtcgga atccagcttg ggacccagga agtccaatcg
     3661 tcagatattg tactcaagcc tggtcacggc agcgtaccga tctgtttaaa cctagatatt
     3721 gatagtctga tcggtcaacg tataatcgag tcctagcttt tgcaaacatc tatcaagaga
     3781 caggatcagc aggaggcttt cgcatgagta ttcaacattt ccgtgtcgcc cttattccct
     3841 tttttgcggc attttgcctt cctgtttttg ctcacccaga aacgctggtg aaagtaaaag
     3901 atgctgaaga tcagttgggt gcgcgagtgg gttacatcga actggatctc aacagcggta
     3961 agatccttga gagttttcgc cccgaagaac gctttccaat gatgagcact tttaaagttc
     4021 tgctatgtgg cgcggtatta tcccgtattg acgccgggca agagcaactc ggtcgccgca
     4081 tacactattc tcagaatgac ttggttgagt attcaccagt cacagaaaag catcttacgg
     4141 atggcatgac agtaagagaa ttatgcagtg ctgccataac catgagtgat aacactgcgg
     4201 ccaacttact tctgacaacg attggaggac cgaaggagct aaccgctttt ttgcacaaca
     4261 tgggggatca tgtaactcgc cttgatcgtt gggaaccgga gctgaatgaa gccataccaa
     4321 acgacgagcg tgacaccacg atgcctgtag caatggcaac aaccttgcgt aaactattaa
     4381 ctggcgaact acttactcta gcttcccggc aacagttgat agactggatg gaggcggata
     4441 aagttgcagg accacttctg cgctcggccc ttccggctgg ctggtttatt gctgataaat
     4501 ctggagccgg tgagcgtggg tctcgcggta tcattgcagc actggggcca gatggtaagc
     4561 cctcccgtat cgtagttatc tacacgacgg ggagtcaggc aactatggat gaacgaaata
     4621 gacagatcgc tgagataggt gcctcactga ttaagcattg gtaaccgatt ctaggtgcat
     4681 tggcgcagaa aaaaatgcct gatgcgacgc tgcgcgtctt atactcccac atatgccaga
     4741 ttcagcaacg gatacggctt ccccaacttg cccacttcca tacgtgtcct ccttaccaga
     4801 aatttatcct taagatcccg aatcgtttaa actcgactct ggctctatcg aatctccgtc
     4861 gtttcgagct tacgcgaaca gccgtggcgc tcatttgctc gtcgggcatc gaatctcgtc
     4921 agctatcgtc agcttacctt tttggcagcg atcgcggctc ccgacatctt ggaccattag
     4981 ctccacaggt atcttcttcc ctctagtggt cataacagca gcttcagcta cctctcaatt
     5041 caaaaaaccc ctcaagaccc gtttagaggc cccaaggggt tatgctatca atcgttgcgt
     5101 tacacacaca aaaaaccaac acacatccat cttcgatgga tagcgatttt attatctaac
     5161 tgctgatcga gtgtagccag atctagtaat caattacggg gtcattagtt catagcccat
     5221 atatggagtt ccgcgttaca taacttacgg taaatggccc gcctggctga ccgcccaacg
     5281 acccccgccc attgacgtca ataatgacgt atgttcccat agtaacgcca atagggactt
     5341 tccattgacg tcaatgggtg gagtatttac ggtaaactgc ccacttggca gtacatcaag
     5401 tgtatcatat gccaagtacg ccccctattg acgtcaatga cggtaaatgg cccgcctggc
     5461 attatgccca gtacatgacc ttatgggact ttcctacttg gcagtacatc tacgtattag
     5521 tcatcgctat taccatgctg atgcggtttt ggcagtacat caatgggcgt ggatagcggt
     5581 ttgactcacg gggatttcca agtctccacc ccattgacgt caatgggagt ttgttttggc
     5641 accaaaatca acgggacttt ccaaaatgtc gtaacaactc cgccccattg acgcaaatgg
     5701 gcggtaggcg tgtacggtgg gaggtctata taagcagagc tggtttagtg aaccgtcaga
     5761 tcagatcttt gtcgatccta ccatccactc gacacacccg ccagcggccg c
//
