[The description below was written by a language model from this plasmid's Addgene catalogue record and the feature table of its GenBank file.]
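Description:
pGBW-m4134059 is a 5.8 kb mammalian expression plasmid built on the pTwist_CMV_6 backbone for producing the SARS-CoV-2 3'-to-5' exonuclease, a mature product of the ORF1ab polyprotein, in wild-type form. It is maintained in E. coli at high copy through a ColE1/pUC-type origin of replication and selected with ampicillin via the beta-lactamase (AmpR) gene. No mammalian selection marker or episomal origin is annotated, so it appears suited to transient transfection.

Expression is driven by the human cytomegalovirus immediate early enhancer and promoter, followed by a Kozak consensus sequence that spans the plasmid's numbering origin and provides strong translation initiation. The exonuclease coding region of about 1.6 kb is not annotated as its own feature in the table, but it occupies the interval between the Kozak sequence and the C-terminal tags. Those tags, supplied by the backbone, are a TEV protease recognition site followed directly by a 6xHis tag, so the protein can be captured by metal-affinity chromatography and the tag then cleaved off. An SV40 polyadenylation signal terminates the transcript.

The expression cassette is isolated from the rest of the plasmid by flanking elements. A synthetic poly(A) signal, T7 terminator, and 5' beta-globin insulator lie upstream of the CMV enhancer. A T7 terminator, rrnG terminator, and 3' beta-globin insulator lie downstream of the SV40 poly(A), and a second rrnG terminator follows AmpR. These elements limit read-through transcription and interference between the bacterial and mammalian units. The plasmid belongs to a set of tagged SARS-CoV-2 protein constructs intended for protein expression and/or purification in mammalian cells.
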