Addgene plasmid #152363: pGBW-m4134059
Purpose: Mammalian expression plasmid for SARS-CoV-2 3'-to-5' exonuclease
Depositing lab: Ginkgo Bioworks & Benjie Chen. Depositing organization: Ginkgo Bioworks.
Backbone
  Vector backbone: pTwist_CMV_6
  Backbone size w/o insert (bp): 4180
  Vector type: Mammalian Expression
Growth in bacteria
  Bacterial resistance: Ampicillin, 100 μg/mL
  Growth temperature: 37°C
  Growth strain: DH5alpha
  Copy number: High Copy
Gene/Insert
  Gene/Insert name: SARS-CoV-2 3'-to-5' exonuclease
  Species: Severe acute respiratory syndrome coronavirus 2
  Insert size (bp): 1580
  Mutation: wt
  Entrez Gene: ORF1ab (a.k.a. GU280_gp01)
  Promoter: CMV
  Tag / fusion protein: Cleavable TEV;6xHis-003 (C terminal on backbone)
  Cloning method: Unknown
Resource information
  A portion of this plasmid was derived from a plasmid made by: GinkgoBioworks
Depositor comments: NCBI reference sequence: YP_009725309.1
How to cite: pGBW-m4134059 was a gift from Ginkgo Bioworks & Benjie Chen (Addgene plasmid # 152363 ; http://n2t.net/addgene:152363 ; RRID:Addgene_152363)
